Addgene plasmid #240243: pHIV-IL13-PDGFRStalk-TM
Purpose: Lentiviral transfer plasmid encoding IL-13 with PDGFR stalk and TM domain
Depositing lab: Michael Birnbaum. Depositing organization: Massachusetts Institute of Technology. Publication: Antigen identification and high-throughput interaction mapping by reprogramming viral entry. Dobson CS, Reich AN, Gaglione S, Smith BE, Kim EJ, Dong J, Ronsard L, Okonkwo V, Lingwood D, Dougan M, Dougan SK, Birnbaum ME. Nat Methods. 2022 Apr;19(4):449-460. doi: 10.1038/s41592-022-01436-z. Epub 2022 Apr 8. PubMed 35396484.
Backbone
  Vector backbone: pHIV
  Total vector size (bp): 8863
  Vector type: Mammalian Expression, Lentiviral
Growth in bacteria
  Bacterial resistance: Ampicillin, 100 μg/mL
  Growth temperature: 30°C
  Growth strain: NEB Stable
  Copy number: High Copy
Gene/Insert
  Gene/Insert name: IL-13
  Species: H. sapiens (human)
  Insert size (bp): 663
  GenBank ID: 3596
  Entrez Gene: IL13 (a.k.a. IL-13, P600)
  Promoter: EF1a
  Tag / fusion protein: HA (C terminal on insert); EGFP (C terminal on insert)
  Cloning method: Gibson Cloning
  Sequencing primers: 5′ AGCGGCCGCTGAGTTAACTATTCTAGA
Terms and licenses: Academic/Nonprofit Terms; Industry Terms: Not Available to Industry
How to cite: pHIV-IL13-PDGFRStalk-TM was a gift from Michael Birnbaum (Addgene plasmid # 240243 ; http://n2t.net/addgene:240243 ; RRID:Addgene_240243)
