[The description below was written by a language model from this plasmid's Addgene catalogue record and pLannotate feature annotations shown in this document.]
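Description:
pHIV-IL13-PDGFRStalk-TM is an 8,863 bp HIV-1-based lentiviral transfer plasmid on the pHIV backbone, designed to express a membrane-anchored form of human interleukin-13 in mammalian cells. It is maintained in bacteria through a high-copy ColE1/pUC-type origin and an ampicillin resistance gene (β-lactamase with its own promoter). The viral portion begins with a CMV enhancer/promoter fused to a truncated 5' LTR, an arrangement that normally drives genomic RNA transcription in packaging cells without Tat. This is followed by the Ψ packaging signal with an adjoining gag fragment, the Rev response element for nuclear export of the unspliced RNA, and the cPPT/CTS, which aids nuclear import of the reverse-transcribed genome. A WPRE downstream of the payload enhances transcript expression. The 3' end contains a nef fragment and a second LTR segment that is also annotated as a truncated LTR.

The expression cassette is driven by the constitutive EF-1α promoter. The annotated open reading frame starts with a mouse Ig kappa light chain fragment, most likely serving as a secretion leader. It continues with the IL13 coding sequence and then a PDGFRβ segment, which supplies the stalk and transmembrane domain that tether the cytokine to the cell surface. The catalogue lists a C-terminal HA tag, but it is not separately annotated in the feature table. The catalogue also lists EGFP as a C-terminal fusion, whereas the table places it after an EMCV IRES, indicating that it is translated as a separate reporter from the same bicistronic transcript. The associated publication concerns interaction mapping by reprogramming viral entry, consistent with using surface-displayed IL-13 as a ligand, although the record itself states only that the plasmid encodes this fusion.
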