Features (pLannotate 1.2.2; 22 found; start..end, strand, type, name):
     31..83      -  misc_feature   bom (fragment): basis of mobility region from pBR322
    238..617     +  enhancer       CMV enhancer: human cytomegalovirus immediate early enhancer
    618..817     +  promoter       CMV promoter: human cytomegalovirus (CMV) immediate early promoter
    835..1015    +  LTR            5' LTR (truncated): truncated 5' long terminal repeat (LTR) from HIV-1
   1062..1187    +  misc_feature   HIV-1 Ψ: packaging signal of human immunodeficiency virus type 1
   1171..1509    +  CDS            HIV-1 gag (fragment): gag protein from human immunodeficiency virus 1; gag
   1684..1917    +  misc_feature   RRE: The Rev response element (RRE) of HIV-1 allows for Rev-dependent mRNA export from the nucleus to the cytoplasm.
   2294..2394    +  CDS            Rev (fragment): human immunodeficiency virus 1 (HIV-1) Rev protein; rev; enhances nuclear export of unspliced and incompletely spliced viral mRNAs
   2444..2561    +  misc_feature   cPPT/CTS: central polypurine tract and central termination sequence of HIV-1
   2624..3802    +  promoter       EF-1α promoter: strong constitutive promoter for human elongation factor EF-1α
   3835..3894    +  CDS            KV3A6_MOUSE (fragment): Experimental evidence at protein level: Swiss-Prot protein existence level 1. From Mus musculus (Mouse).
   3895..4230    +  CDS            IL13 (fragment): IL13_HUMAN - Also known as NC30. Experimental evidence at protein level: Swiss-Prot protein existence level 1. Cytokine (PubMed:8096327, PubMed:8097324). Inhibits inflammatory cytokine production (PubMed:8096327). Synergizes with IL2 in regulating interferon-gamma synthesis (PubMed:8096327). May be critical in regulating inflammatory and immune responses (PubMed:8096327, PubMed:8097324). Positively regulates IL31RA expression in macrophages (By similarity). From Homo sapiens (Human).
   4264..4410    +  CDS            PDGFRβ TM domain: transmembrane domain from platelet derived growth factor receptor beta
   4430..5016    +  misc_feature   IRES2: internal ribosome entry site (IRES) of the encephalomyocarditis virus (EMCV)
   5017..5733    +  CDS            EGFP: EGFP is a basic (constitutively fluorescent) green fluorescent protein published in 1996, derived from Aequorea victoria. It is reported to be a rapidly-maturing weak dimer with moderate acid sensitivity.
   5737..6140    +  misc_feature   WPRE: woodchuck hepatitis virus posttranscriptional regulatory element
   6147..6350    +  CDS            X (fragment): X_WHV1 - Experimental evidence at protein level: Swiss-Prot protein existence level 1. Multifunctional protein that plays a role in silencing host antiviral defenses and promoting viral transcription. Does not seem to be essential for HBV infection. May be directly involved in development of cirrhosis and liver cancer (hepatocellular carcinoma). Most of cytosolic activities involve modulation of cytosolic calcium. The effect on apoptosis is controversial depending on the cell types in which the studies have been conducted. May induce apoptosis by localizing in mitochondria and causing loss of
   6362..6862    +  CDS            nef (fragment): NEF_HV1LA - Experimental evidence at protein level: Swiss-Prot protein existence level 1. Extracellular Nef protein targets CD4(+) T-lymphocytes for apoptosis by interacting with CXCR4 surface receptors. From Human immunodeficiency virus type 1 group M subtype B (isolate Lai) (HIV-1).
   6869..7049    +  LTR            5' LTR (truncated): truncated 5' long terminal repeat (LTR) from HIV-1
   7111..7699    -  rep_origin     ori: high-copy-number ColE1/pMB1/pBR322/pUC origin of replication
   7870..8730    -  CDS            AmpR: β-lactamase; bla; confers resistance to ampicillin, carbenicillin, and related antibiotics
   8731..8835    -  promoter       AmpR promoter: bla
>Addgene plasmid #240243 | pHIV-IL13-PDGFRStalk-TM | addgene full sequence | sequence record 476618 | Addgene NGS Result
GTCGACGGATCGGGAGATCTCCCGATCCCCTATGGTGCACTCTCAGTACAATCTGCTCTGATGCCGCATA
GTTAAGCCAGTATCTGCTCCCTGCTTGTGTGTTGGAGGTCGCTGAGTAGTGCGCGAGCAAAATTTAAGCT
ACAACAAGGCAAGGCTTGACCGACAATTGCATGAAGAATCTGCTTAGGGTTAGGCGTTTTGCGCTGCTTC
GCGATGTACGGGCCAGATATACGCGTTGACATTGATTATTGACTAGTTATTAATAGTAATCAATTACGGG
GTCATTAGTTCATAGCCCATATATGGAGTTCCGCGTTACATAACTTACGGTAAATGGCCCGCCTGGCTGA
CCGCCCAACGACCCCCGCCCATTGACGTCAATAATGACGTATGTTCCCATAGTAACGCCAATAGGGACTT
TCCATTGACGTCAATGGGTGGAGTATTTACGGTAAACTGCCCACTTGGCAGTACATCAAGTGTATCATAT
GCCAAGTACGCCCCCTATTGACGTCAATGACGGTAAATGGCCCGCCTGGCATTATGCCCAGTACATGACC
TTATGGGACTTTCCTACTTGGCAGTACATCTACGTATTAGTCATCGCTATTACCATGGTGATGCGGTTTT
GGCAGTACATCAATGGGCGTGGATAGCGGTTTGACTCACGGGGATTTCCAAGTCTCCACCCCATTGACGT
CAATGGGAGTTTGTTTTGGCACCAAAATCAACGGGACTTTCCAAAATGTCGTAACAACTCCGCCCCATTG
ACGCAAATGGGCGGTAGGCGTGTACGGTGGGAGGTCTATATAAGCAGCGCGTTTTGCCTGTACTGGGTCT
CTCTGGTTAGACCAGATCTGAGCCTGGGAGCTCTCTGGCTAACTAGGGAACCCACTGCTTAAGCCTCAAT
AAAGCTTGCCTTGAGTGCTTCAAGTAGTGTGTGCCCGTCTGTTGTGTGACTCTGGTAACTAGAGATCCCT
CAGACCCTTTTAGTCAGTGTGGAAAATCTCTAGCAGTGGCGCCCGAACAGGGACTTGAAAGCGAAAGGGA
AACCAGAGGAGCTCTCTCGACGCAGGACTCGGCTTGCTGAAGCGCGCACGGCAAGAGGCGAGGGGCGGCG
ACTGGTGAGTACGCCAAAAATTTTGACTAGCGGAGGCTAGAAGGAGAGAGATGGGTGCGAGAGCGTCAGT
ATTAAGCGGGGGAGAATTAGATCGCGATGGGAAAAAATTCGGTTAAGGCCAGGGGGAAAGAAAAAATATA
AATTAAAACATATAGTATGGGCAAGCAGGGAGCTAGAACGATTCGCAGTTAATCCTGGCCTGTTAGAAAC
ATCAGAAGGCTGTAGACAAATACTGGGACAGCTACAACCATCCCTTCAGACAGGATCAGAAGAACTTAGA
TCATTATATAATACAGTAGCAACCCTCTATTGTGTGCATCAAAGGATAGAGATAAAAGACACCAAGGAAG
CTTTAGACAAGATAGAGGAAGAGCAAAACAAAAGTAAGACCACCGCACAGCAAGCGGCCGGCCGCTGATC
TTCAGACCTGGAGGAGGAGATATGAGGGACAATTGGAGAAGTGAATTATATAAATATAAAGTAGTAAAAA
TTGAACCATTAGGAGTAGCACCCACCAAGGCAAAGAGAAGAGTGGTGCAGAGAGAAAAAAGAGCAGTGGG
AATAGGAGCTTTGTTCCTTGGGTTCTTGGGAGCAGCAGGAAGCACTATGGGCGCAGCGTCAATGACGCTG
ACGGTACAGGCCAGACAATTATTGTCTGGTATAGTGCAGCAGCAGAACAATTTGCTGAGGGCTATTGAGG
CGCAACAGCATCTGTTGCAACTCACAGTCTGGGGCATCAAGCAGCTCCAGGCAAGAATCCTGGCTGTGGA
AAGATACCTAAAGGATCAACAGCTCCTGGGGATTTGGGGTTGCTCTGGAAAACTCATTTGCACCACTGCT
GTGCCTTGGAATGCTAGTTGGAGTAATAAATCTCTGGAACAGATTTGGAATCACACGACCTGGATGGAGT
GGGACAGAGAAATTAACAATTACACAAGCTTAATACACTCCTTAATTGAAGAATCGCAAAACCAGCAAGA
AAAGAATGAACAAGAATTATTGGAATTAGATAAATGGGCAAGTTTGTGGAATTGGTTTAACATAACAAAT
TGGCTGTGGTATATAAAATTATTCATAATGATAGTAGGAGGCTTGGTAGGTTTAAGAATAGTTTTTGCTG
TACTTTCTATAGTGAATAGAGTTAGGCAGGGATATTCACCATTATCGTTTCAGACCCACCTCCCAACCCC
GAGGGGACCCGACAGGCCCGAAGGAATAGAAGAAGAAGGTGGAGAGAGAGACAGAGACAGATCCATTCGA
TTAGTGAACGGATCGGCACTGCGTGCGCCAATTCTGCAGACAAATGGCAGTATTCATCCACAATTTTAAA
AGAAAAGGGGGGATTGGGGGGTACAGTGCAGGGGAAAGAATAGTAGACATAATAGCAACAGACATACAAA
CTAAAGAATTACAAAAACAAATTACAAAAATTCAAAATTTTCGGGTTTATTACAGGGACAGCAGAGATCC
AGTTTGGTTAGTACCGGGCCCGCTCTAGCGTGAGGCTCCGGTGCCCGTCAGTGGGCAGAGCGCACATCGC
CCACAGTCCCCGAGAAGTTGGGGGGAGGGGTCGGCAATTGAACCGGTGCCTAGAGAAGGTGGCGCGGGGT
AAACTGGGAAAGTGATGTCGTGTACTGGCTCCGCCTTTTTCCCGAGGGTGGGGGAGAACCGTATATAAGT
GCAGTAGTCGCCGTGAACGTTCTTTTTCGCAACGGGTTTGCCGCCAGAACACAGGTAAGTGCCGTGTGTG
GTTCCCGCGGGCCTGGCCTCTTTACGGGTTATGGCCCTTGCGTGCCTTGAATTACTTCCACCTGGCTGCA
GTACGTGATTCTTGATCCCGAGCTTCGGGTTGGAAGTGGGTGGGAGAGTTCGAGGCCTTGCGCTTAAGGA
GCCCCTTCGCCTCGTGCTTGAGTTGAGGCCTGGCCTGGGCGCTGGGGCCGCCGCGTGCGAATCTGGTGGC
ACCTTCGCGCCTGTCTCGCTGCTTTCGATAAGTCTCTAGCCATTTAAAATTTTTGATGACCTGCTGCGAC
GCTTTTTTTCTGGCAAGATAGTCTTGTAAATGCGGGCCAAGATCTGCACACTGGTATTTCGGTTTTTGGG
GCCGCGGGCGGCGACGGGGCCCGTGCGTCCCAGCGCACATGTTCGGCGAGGCGGGGCCTGCGAGCGCGGC
CACCGAGAATCGGACGGGGGTAGTCTCAAGCTGGCCGGCCTGCTCTGGTGCCTGGCCTCGCGCCGCCGTG
TATCGCCCCGCCCTGGGCGGCAAGGCTGGCCCGGTCGGCACCAGTTGCGTGAGCGGAAAGATGGCCGCTT
CCCGGCCCTGCTGCAGGGAGCTCAAAATGGAGGACGCGGCGCTCGGGAGAGCGGGCGGGTGAGTCACCCA
CACAAAGGAAAAGGGCCTTTCCGTCCTCAGCCGTCGCTTCATGTGACTCCACGGAGTACCGGGCGCCGTC
CAGGCACCTCGATTAGTTCTCGAGCTTTTGGAGTACGTCGTCTTTAGGTTGGGGGGAGGGGTTTTATGCG
ATGGAGTTTCCCCACACTGAGTGGGTGGAGACTGAAGTTAGGCCAGCTTGGCACTTGATGTAATTCTCCT
TGGAATTTGCCCTTTTTGAGTTTGGATCTTGGTTCATTCTCAAGCCTCAGACAGTGGTTCAAAGTTTTTT
TCTTCCATTTCAGGTGTCGTGAGCGGCCGCTGAGTTAACTATTCTAGAGCCACCATGGAAACTGACACCC
TCTTGCTTTGGGTGCTTTTGTTGTGGGTACCCGGGAGTACGGGTGGTCCGGTCCCCCCTAGTACAGCACT
TCGCGAGCTTATAGAGGAATTGGTGAACATCACCCAGAACCAAAAGGCGCCTCTCTGCAACGGTTCAATG
GTTTGGAGTATAAACTTGACTGCCGGTATGTATTGCGCGGCGTTGGAATCACTCATCAACGTATCAGGTT
GTAGCGCCATCGAGAAAACGCAAAGAATGCTTTCCGGTTTCTGTCCCCACAAGGTAAGCGCGGGACAATT
CAGTAGTTTGCATGTACGGGACACTAAAATCGAGGTTGCCCAGTTTGTCAAAGACCTTCTGCTTCATTTG
AAGAAACTGTTTCGAGAAGGGCGATTCAACTATCCTTACGATGTCCCGGACTATGCTGCTAGCGCTGTGG
GCCAGGACACGCAGGAGGTCATCGTGGTGCCACACTCCTTGCCCTTTAAGGTGGTGGTGATCTCAGCCAT
CCTGGCCCTGGTGGTGCTCACCATCATCTCCCTTATCATCCTCATCATGCTTTGGCAGAAGAAGCCACGT
TGAGAATTCTGAGGATCCGCCCCTCTCCCTCCCCCCCCCCTAACGTTACTGGCCGAAGCCGCTTGGAATA
AGGCCGGTGTGCGTTTGTCTATATGTTATTTTCCACCATATTGCCGTCTTTTGGCAATGTGAGGGCCCGG
AAACCTGGCCCTGTCTTCTTGACGAGCATTCCTAGGGGTCTTTCCCCTCTCGCCAAAGGAATGCAAGGTC
TGTTGAATGTCGTGAAGGAAGCAGTTCCTCTGGAAGCTTCTTGAAGACAAACAACGTCTGTAGCGACCCT
TTGCAGGCAGCGGAACCCCCCACCTGGCGACAGGTGCCTCTGCGGCCAAAAGCCACGTGTATAAGATACA
CCTGCAAAGGCGGCACAACCCCAGTGCCACGTTGTGAGTTGGATAGTTGTGGAAAGAGTCAAATGGCTCT
CCTCAAGCGTATTCAACAAGGGGCTGAAGGATGCCCAGAAGGTACCCCATTGTATGGGATCTGATCTGGG
GCCTCGGTACACATGCTTTACATGTGTTTAGTCGAGGTTAAAAAAACGTCTAGGCCCCCCGAACCACGGG
GACGTGGTTTTCCTTTGAAAAACACGATGATAATATGGCCACAACCATGGTGAGCAAGGGCGAGGAGCTG
TTCACCGGGGTGGTGCCCATCCTGGTCGAGCTGGACGGCGACGTAAACGGCCACAAGTTCAGCGTGTCCG
GCGAGGGCGAGGGCGATGCCACCTACGGCAAGCTGACCCTGAAGTTCATCTGCACCACCGGCAAGCTGCC
CGTGCCCTGGCCCACCCTCGTGACCACCCTGACCTACGGCGTGCAGTGCTTCAGCCGCTACCCCGACCAC
ATGAAGCAGCACGACTTCTTCAAGTCCGCCATGCCCGAAGGCTACGTCCAGGAGCGCACCATCTTCTTCA
AGGACGACGGCAACTACAAGACCCGCGCCGAGGTGAAGTTCGAGGGCGACACCCTGGTGAACCGCATCGA
GCTGAAGGGCATCGACTTCAAGGAGGACGGCAACATCCTGGGGCACAAGCTGGAGTACAACTACAACAGC
CACAACGTCTATATCATGGCCGACAAGCAGAAGAACGGCATCAAGGTGAACTTCAAGATCCGCCACAACA
TCGAGGACGGCAGCGTGCAGCTCGCCGACCACTACCAGCAGAACACCCCCATCGGCGACGGCCCCGTGCT
GCTGCCCGACAACCACTACCTGAGCACCCAGTCCGCCCTGAGCAAAGACCCCAACGAGAAGCGCGATCAC
ATGGTCCTGCTGGAGTTCGTGACCGCCGCCGGGATCACTCTCGGCATGGACGAGCTGTACAAGTGAAATC
AACCTCTGGATTACAAAATTTGTGAAAGATTGACTGATATTCTTAACTATGTTGCTCCTTTTACGCTGTG
TGGATATGCTGCTTTAATGCCTCTGTATCATGCTATTGCTTCCCGTACGGCTTTCGTTTTCTCCTCCTTG
TATAAATCCTGGTTGCTGTCTCTTTATGAGGAGTTGTGGCCCGTTGTCCGTCAACGTGGCGTGGTGTGCT
CTGTGTTTGCTGACGCAACCCCCACTGGCTGGGGCATTGCCACCACCTGTCAACTCCTTTCTGGGACTTT
CGCTTTCCCCCTCCCGATCGCCACGGCAGAACTCATCGCCGCCTGCCTTGCCCGCTGCTGGACAGGGGCT
AGGTTGCTGGGCACTGATAATTCCGTGGTGTTGTCGGGGAAGCTGACGTCCTTTCCATGGCTGCTCGCCT
GTGTTGCCAACTGGATCCTGCGCGGGACGTCCTTCTGCTACGTCCCTTCGGCTCTCAATCCAGCGGACCT
CCCTTCCCGAGGCCTTCTGCCGGTTCTGCGGCCTCTCCCGCGTCTTCGCTTTCGGCCTCCGACGAGTCGG
ATCTCCCTTTGGGCCGCCTCCCCGCAAGTAAAGCGGCCGCATCGATACCGTCGACCTCGATCGAGACCTA
GAAAAACATGGAGCAATCACAAGTAGCAATACAGCAGCTACCAATGCTGATTGTGCCTGGCTAGAAGCAC
AAGAGGAGGAGGAGGTGGGTTTTCCAGTCACACCTCAGGTACCTTTAAGACCAATGACTTACAAGGCAGC
TGTAGATCTTAGCCACTTTTTAAAAGAAAAGGGGGGACTGGAAGGGCTAATTCACTCCCAACGAAGACAA
GATATCCTTGATCTGTGGATCTACCACACACAAGGCTACTTCCCTGATTGGCAGAACTACACACCAGGGC
CAGGGATCAGATATCCACTGACCTTTGGATGGTGCTACAAGCTAGTACCAGTTGAGCAAGAGAAGGTAGA
AGAAGCCAATGAAGGAGAGAACACCCGCTTGTTACACCCTGTGAGCCTGCATGGGATGGATGACCCGGAG
AGAGAAGTATTAGAGTGGAGGTTTGACAGCCGCCTAGCATTTCATCACATGGCCCGAGAGCTGCATCCGG
ACTGTACTGGGTCTCTCTGGTTAGACCAGATCTGAGCCTGGGAGCTCTCTGGCTAACTAGGGAACCCACT
GCTTAAGCCTCAATAAAGCTTGCCTTGAGTGCTTCAAGTAGTGTGTGCCCGTCTGTTGTGTGACTCTGGT
AACTAGAGATCCCTCAGACCCTTTTAGTCAGTGTGGAAAATCTCTAGCAGCATGTGAGCAAAAGGCCAGC
AAAAGGCCAGGAACCGTAAAAAGGCCGCGTTGCTGGCGTTTTTCCATAGGCTCCGCCCCCCTGACGAGCA
TCACAAAAATCGACGCTCAAGTCAGAGGTGGCGAAACCCGACAGGACTATAAAGATACCAGGCGTTTCCC
CCTGGAAGCTCCCTCGTGCGCTCTCCTGTTCCGACCCTGCCGCTTACCGGATACCTGTCCGCCTTTCTCC
CTTCGGGAAGCGTGGCGCTTTCTCATAGCTCACGCTGTAGGTATCTCAGTTCGGTGTAGGTCGTTCGCTC
CAAGCTGGGCTGTGTGCACGAACCCCCCGTTCAGCCCGACCGCTGCGCCTTATCCGGTAACTATCGTCTT
GAGTCCAACCCGGTAAGACACGACTTATCGCCACTGGCAGCAGCCACTGGTAACAGGATTAGCAGAGCGA
GGTATGTAGGCGGTGCTACAGAGTTCTTGAAGTGGTGGCCTAACTACGGCTACACTAGAAGAACAGTATT
TGGTATCTGCGCTCTGCTGAAGCCAGTTACCTTCGGAAAAAGAGTTGGTAGCTCTTGATCCGGCAAACAA
ACCACCGCTGGTAGCGGTGGTTTTTTTGTTTGCAAGCAGCAGATTACGCGCAGAAAAAAAGGATCTCAAG
AAGATCCTTTGATCTTTTCTACGGGGTCTGACGCTCAGTGGAACGAAAACTCACGTTAAGGGATTTTGGT
CATGAGATTATCAAAAAGGATCTTCACCTAGATCCTTTTAAATTAAAAATGAAGTTTTAAATCAATCTAA
AGTATATATGAGTAAACTTGGTCTGACAGTTACCAATGCTTAATCAGTGAGGCACCTATCTCAGCGATCT
GTCTATTTCGTTCATCCATAGTTGCCTGACTCCCCGTCGTGTAGATAACTACGATACGGGAGGGCTTACC
ATCTGGCCCCAGTGCTGCAATGATACCGCGAGACCCACGCTCACCGGCTCCAGATTTATCAGCAATAAAC
CAGCCAGCCGGAAGGGCCGAGCGCAGAAGTGGTCCTGCAACTTTATCCGCCTCCATCCAGTCTATTAATT
GTTGCCGGGAAGCTAGAGTAAGTAGTTCGCCAGTTAATAGTTTGCGCAACGTTGTTGCCATTGCTACAGG
CATCGTGGTGTCACGCTCGTCGTTTGGTATGGCTTCATTCAGCTCCGGTTCCCAACGATCAAGGCGAGTT
ACATGATCCCCCATGTTGTGCAAAAAAGCGGTTAGCTCCTTCGGTCCTCCGATCGTTGTCAGAAGTAAGT
TGGCCGCAGTGTTATCACTCATGGTTATGGCAGCACTGCATAATTCTCTTACTGTCATGCCATCCGTAAG
ATGCTTTTCTGTGACTGGTGAGTACTCAACCAAGTCATTCTGAGAATAGTGTATGCGGCGACCGAGTTGC
TCTTGCCCGGCGTCAATACGGGATAATACCGCGCCACATAGCAGAACTTTAAAAGTGCTCATCATTGGAA
AACGTTCTTCGGGGCGAAAACTCTCAAGGATCTTACCGCTGTTGAGATCCAGTTCGATGTAACCCACTCG
TGCACCCAACTGATCTTCAGCATCTTTTACTTTCACCAGCGTTTCTGGGTGAGCAAAAACAGGAAGGCAA
AATGCCGCAAAAAAGGGAATAAGGGCGACACGGAAATGTTGAATACTCATACTCTTCCTTTTTCAATATT
ATTGAAGCATTTATCAGGGTTATTGTCTCATGAGCGGATACATATTTGAATGTATTTAGAAAAATAAACA
AATAGGGGTTCCGCGCACATTTCCCCGAAAAGTGCCACCTGAC
